>Addgene plasmid #176061 | pCDNA4TO R99A CoV-2 nsp1 3xFLAG | addgene full sequence | sequence record 345357 | Addgene NGS Result
TCCCCGAAAAGTGCCACCTGACGTCGACGGATCGGGAGATCTCCCGATCCCCTATGGTGCACTCTCAGTA
CAATCTGCTCTGATGCCGCATAGTTAAGCCAGTATCTGCTCCCTGCTTGTGTGTTGGAGGTCGCTGAGTA
GTGCGCGAGCAAAATTTAAGCTACAACAAGGCAAGGCTTGACCGACAATTGCATGAAGAATCTGCTTAGG
GTTAGGCGTTTTGCGCTGCTTCGCGATGTACGGGCCAGATATACGCGTTGACATTGATTATTGACTAGTT
ATTAATAGTAATCAATTACGGGGTCATTAGTTCATAGCCCATATATGGAGTTCCGCGTTACATAACTTAC
GGTAAATGGCCCGCCTGGCTGACCGCCCAACGACCCCCGCCCATTGACGTCAATAATGACGTATGTTCCC
ATAGTAACGCCAATAGGGACTTTCCATTGACGTCAATGGGTGGAGTATTTACGGTAAACTGCCCACTTGG
CAGTACATCAAGTGTATCATATGCCAAGTACGCCCCCTATTGACGTCAATGACGGTAAATGGCCCGCCTG
GCATTATGCCCAGTACATGACCTTATGGGACTTTCCTACTTGGCAGTACATCTACGTATTAGTCATCGCT
ATTACCATGGTGATGCGGTTTTGGCAGTACATCAATGGGCGTGGATAGCGGTTTGACTCACGGGGATTTC
CAAGTCTCCACCCCATTGACGTCAATGGGAGTTTGTTTTGGCACCAAAATCAACGGGACTTTCCAAAATG
TCGTAACAACTCCGCCCCATTGACGCAAATGGGCGGTAGGCGTGTACGGTGGGAGGTCTATATAAGCAGA
GCTCTCCCTATCAGTGATAGAGATCTCCCTATCAGTGATAGAGATCGTCGACGAGCTCGTTTAGTGAACC
GTCAGATCGCCTGGAGACGCCATCCACGCTGTTTTGACCTCCATAGAAGACACCGGGACCGATCCAGCCT
CCGGACTCTAGCGTTTAAACTTAAGCTTGGTACCGAGCTCGGATCCACTAGTCCAGTGTGGTGGAATTCT
GCAGATATCCAGCACAGTGGCGGCCATGGAGAGCCTTGTCCCTGGTTTCAACGAGAAAACACACGTCCAA
CTCAGTTTGCCTGTTTTACAGGTTCGCGACGTGCTCGTACGTGGCTTTGGAGACTCCGTGGAGGAGGTCT
TATCAGAGGCACGTCAACATCTTAAAGATGGCACTTGTGGCTTAGTAGAAGTTGAAAAAGGCGTTTTGCC
TCAACTTGAACAGCCCTATGTGTTCATCAAACGTTCGGATGCTCGAACTGCACCTCATGGTCATGTTATG
GTTGAGCTGGTAGCAGAACTCGAAGGCATTCAGTACGGTGCAAGTGGTGAGACACTTGGTGTCCTTGTCC
CTCATGTGGGCGAAATACCAGTGGCTTACCGCAAGGTTCTTCTTCGTAAGAACGGTAATAAAGGAGCTGG
TGGCCATAGTTACGGCGCCGATCTAAAGTCATTTGACTTAGGCGACGAGCTTGGCACTGATCCTTATGAA
GATTTTCAAGAAAACTGGAACACTAAACATAGCAGTGGTGTTACCCGTGAACTCATGCGTGAGCTTAACG
GAGGGGGGCCGCTCGAGGGAGGCGGTGGAGCCGACTACAAGGACCACGACGGCGACTACAAGGACCACGA
CATCGACTACAAGGACGACGACGACAAGGGGCCCGTTTAAACCCGCTGATCAGCCTCGACTGTGCCTTCT
AGTTGCCAGCCATCTGTTGTTTGCCCCTCCCCCGTGCCTTCCTTGACCCTGGAAGGTGCCACTCCCACTG
TCCTTTCCTAATAAAATGAGGAAATTGCATCGCATTGTCTGAGTAGGTGTCATTCTATTCTGGGGGGTGG
GGTGGGGCAGGACAGCAAGGGGGAGGATTGGGAAGACAATAGCAGGCATGCTGGGGATGCGGTGGGCTCT
ATGGCTTCTGAGGCGGAAAGAACCAGCTGGGGCTCTAGGGGGTATCCCC
[124 nt withheld, positions 2010-2133]
C
[91 nt withheld, positions 2135-2225]
A
[49 nt withheld, positions 2227-2275]
CCTTTGACGTTGGAGTCCACGTTCTTT
[37 nt withheld, positions 2303-2339]
ACCCTATCTCGGTCTATTCTTTTGATTTATAAGGGATTTTGCCGATTTCGGCCTATTGGTTAAAAAATGA
GCTGATTTAACAAAAATTTAACGCGAATTAATTCTGTGGAATGTGTGTCAGTTAGGGTGTGGAAAGTCCC
CAGGCTCCCCAGCAGGCAGAAGTATGCAAAGCATGCATCTCAATTAGTCAGCAACCAGGTGTGGAAAGTC
CCCAGGCTCCCCAGCAGGCAGAAGTATGCAAAGCATGCATCTCAATTAGTCAGCAACCATAGTCCCGCCC
CTAACTCCGCCCATCCCGCCCCTAACTCCGCCCAGTTCCGCCCATTCTCCGCCCCATGGCTGACTAATTT
TTTTTATTTATGCAGAGGCCGAGGCCGCCTCTGCCTCTGAGCTATTCCAGAAGTAGTGAGGAGGCTTTTT
TGGAGGCCTAGGCTTTTGCAAAAAGCTCCCGGGAGCTTGTATATCCATTTTCGGATCTGATCAGCACGTG
TTGACAATTAATCATCGGCATAGTATAATACGACAAGGTGAGGAACTAAACCATGGCCAAGTTGACCAGT
GCCGTTCCGGTGCTCACCGCGCGCGACGTCGCCGGAGCGGTCGAGTTCTGGACCGACCGGCTCGGGTTCT
CCCGGGACTTCGTGGAGGACGACTTCGCCGGTGTGGTCCGGGACGACGTGACCCTGTTCATCAGCGCGGT
CCAGGACCAGGTGGTGCCGGACAACACCCTGGCCTGGGTGTGGGTGCGCGGCCTGGACGAGCTGTACGCC
GAGTGGTCGGAGGTCGTGTCCACGAACTTCCGGGACGCCTCCGGGCCGGCCATGACCGAGATCGGCGAGC
AGCCGTGGGGGCGGGAGTTCGCCCTGCGCGACCCGGCCGGCAACTGCGTGCACTTCGTGGCCGAGGAGCA
GGACTGACACGTGCTACGAGATTTCGATTCCACCGCCGCCTTCTATGAAAGGTTGGGCTTCGGAATCGTT
TTCCGGGACGCCGGCTGGATGATCCTCCAGCGCGGGGATCTCATGCTGGAGTTCTTCGCCCACCCCAACT
TGTTTATTGCAGCTTATAATGGTTACAAATAAAGCAATAGCATCACAAATTTCACAAATAAAGCATTTTT
TTCACTGCATTCTAGTTGTGGTTTGTCCAAACTCATCAATGTATCTTATCATGTCTGTATACCGTCGACC
TCTAGCTAGAGCTTGGCGTAATCATGGTCATAGCTGTTTCCTGTGTGAAATTGTTATCCGCTCACAATTC
CACACAACATACGAGCCGGAAGCATAAAGTGTAAAGCCTGGGGTGCCTAATGAGTGAGCTAACTCACATT
AATTGCGTTGCGCTCACTGCCCGCTTTCCAGTCGGGAAACCTGTCGTGCCAGCTGCATTAATGAATCGGC
CAACGCGCGGGGAGAGGCGGTTTGCGTATTGGGCGCTCTTCCGCTTCCTCGCTCACTGACTCGCTGCGCT
CGGTCGTTCGGCTGCGGCGAGCGGTATCAGCTCACTCAAAGGCGGTAATACGGTTATCCACAGAATCAGG
GGATAACGCAGGAAAGAACATGTGAGCAAAAGGCCAGCAAAAGGCCAGGAACCGTAAAAAGGCCGCGTTG
CTGGCGTTTTTCCATAGGCTCCGCCCCCCTGACGAGCATCACAAAAATCGACGCTCAAGTCAGAGGTGGC
GAAACCCGACAGGACTATAAAGATACCAGGCGTTTCCCCCTGGAAGCTCCCTCGTGCGCTCTCCTGTTCC
GACCCTGCCGCTTACCGGATACCTGTCCGCCTTTCTCCCTTCGGGAAGCGTGGCGCTTTCTCATAGCTCA
CGCTGTAGGTATCTCAGTTCGGTGTAGGTCGTTCGCTCCAAGCTGGGCTGTGTGCACGAACCCCCCGTTC
AGCCCGACCGCTGCGCCTTATCCGGTAACTATCGTCTTGAGTCCAACCCGGTAAGACACGACTTATCGCC
ACTGGCAGCAGCCACTGGTAACAGGATTAGCAGAGCGAGGTATGTAGGCGGTGCTACAGAGTTCTTGAAG
TGGTGGCCTAACTACGGCTACACTAGAAGAACAGTATTTGGTATCTGCGCTCTGCTGAAGCCAGTTACCT
TCGGAAAAAGAGTTGGTAGCTCTTGATCCGGCAAACAAACCACCGCTGGTAGCGGTGGTTTTTTTGTTTG
CAAGCAGCAGATTACGCGCAGAAAAAAAGGATCTCAAGAAGATCCTTTGATCTTTTCTACGGGGTCTGAC
GCTCAGTGGAACGAAAACTCACGTTAAGGGATTTTGGTCATGAGATTATCAAAAAGGATCTTCACCTAGA
TCCTTTTAAATTAAAAATGAAGTTTTAAATCAATCTAAAGTATATATGAGTAAACTTGGTCTGACAGTTA
CCAATGCTTAATCAGTGAGGCACCTATCTCAGCGATCTGTCTATTTCGTTCATCCATAGTTGCCTGACTC
CCCGTCGTGTAGATAACTACGATACGGGAGGGCTTACCATCTGGCCCCAGTGCTGCAATGATACCGCGAG
ACCCACGCTCACCGGCTCCAGATTTATCAGCAATAAACCAGCCAGCCGGAAGGGCCGAGCGCAGAAGTGG
TCCTGCAACTTTATCCGCCTCCATCCAGTCTATTAATTGTTGCCGGGAAGCTAGAGTAAGTAGTTCGCCA
GTTAATAGTTTGCGCAACGTTGTTGCCATTGCTACAGGCATCGTGGTGTCACGCTCGTCGTTTGGTATGG
CTTCATTCAGCTCCGGTTCCCAACGATCAAGGCGAGTTACATGATCCCCCATGTTGTGCAAAAAAGCGGT
TAGCTCCTTCGGTCCTCCGATCGTTGTCAGAAGTAAGTTGGCCGCAGTGTTATCACTCATGGTTATGGCA
GCACTGCATAATTCTCTTACTGTCATGCCATCCGTAAGATGCTTTTCTGTGACTGGTGAGTACTCAACCA
AGTCATTCTGAGAATAGTGTATGCGGCGACCGAGTTGCTCTTGCCCGGCGTCAATACGGGATAATACCGC
GCCACATAGCAGAACTTTAAAAGTGCTCATCATTGGAAAACGTTCTTCGGGGCGAAAACTCTCAAGGATC
TTACCGCTGTTGAGATCCAGTTCGATGTAACCCACTCGTGCACCCAACTGATCTTCAGCATCTTTTACTT
TCACCAGCGTTTCTGGGTGAGCAAAAACAGGAAGGCAAAATGCCGCAAAAAAGGGAATAAGGGCGACACG
GAAATGTTGAATACTCATACTCTTCCTTTTTCAATATTATTGAAGCATTTATCAGGGTTATTGTCTCATG
AGCGGATACATATTTGAATGTATTTAGAAAAATAAACAAATAGGGGTTCCGCGCACATT
Features (pLannotate 1.2.2; 23 found; start..end, strand, type, name):
     53..105     -  misc_feature   bom (fragment): basis of mobility region from pBR322
    260..639     +  enhancer       CMV enhancer: human cytomegalovirus immediate early enhancer
    640..843     +  promoter       CMV promoter: human cytomegalovirus (CMV) immediate early promoter
    845..864     +  promoter       PLtetO-1 promoter (fragment): modified phage lambda PL promoter with tet operator sites (Lutz and Bujard, 1997)
    866..885     +  promoter       PLtetO-1 promoter (fragment): modified phage lambda PL promoter with tet operator sites (Lutz and Bujard, 1997)
    893..926     +  promoter       TRE3GV promoter (fragment): 3rd-generation Tet-responsive promoter that can be activated by binding of Tet-On® 3G, optimized for retroviral and lentiviral vectors
   1076..1615    +  CDS            R1A_SARS2 (fragment): Experimental evidence at protein level: Swiss-Prot protein existence level 1. [Non-structural protein 10]: Plays a pivotal role in viral transcription by stimulating both nsp14 3'-5' exoribonuclease and nsp16 2'-O-methyltransferase activities. Therefore plays an essential role in viral mRNAs cap methylation. From Severe acute respiratory syndrome coronavirus 2 (2019-nCoV) (SARS-CoV-2).
   1688..1708    +  CDS            FLAG (fragment): FLAG® epitope tag, followed by an enterokinase cleavage site
   1740..1964    +  polyA_signal   bGH poly(A) signal: bovine growth hormone polyadenylation signal
   1968..1989    +  promoter       SV40 promoter (fragment): SV40 enhancer and early promoter
   2010..2438    +  rep_origin     f1 ori (sequence partly withheld): f1 bacteriophage origin of replication; arrow indicates direction of (+) strand synthesis
   2452..2781    +  promoter       SV40 promoter: SV40 enhancer and early promoter
   2829..2856    +  promoter       EM7 promoter (fragment): synthetic bacterial promoter&nbsp
   2882..3256    +  CDS            BleoR: antibiotic-binding protein; Sh ble from Streptoalloteichus hindustanus; confers resistance to bleomycin, phleomycin, and Zeocin™
   3266..3391    +  CDS            ble (fragment): BLE_KLEPN - Experimental evidence at protein level: Swiss-Prot protein existence level 1. Binding protein with a strong affinity to the bleomycin family of antibiotics. Binds to CL990; an antimitotic-antibiotic compound. From Klebsiella pneumoniae.
   3386..3507    +  polyA_signal   SV40 poly(A) signal: SV40 polyadenylation signal
   3580..3596    -  protein_bind   lac operator: The lac repressor binds to the lac operator to inhibit transcription in E. coli. This inhibition can be relieved by adding lactose or isopropyl-β-D-thiogalactopyranoside (IPTG). lac repressor encoded by lacI
   3604..3634    -  promoter       lac promoter: promoter for the E. coli lac operon
   3649..3670    -  protein_bind   CAP binding site: CAP binding activates transcription in the presence of cAMP. E. coli catabolite activator protein
   3683..3775    -  CDS            lacI (fragment): lac repressor; lacI; The lac repressor binds to the lac operator to inhibit transcription in E. coli. This inhibition can be relieved by adding lactose or isopropyl-β-D-thiogalactopyranoside (IPTG).
   3958..4546    -  rep_origin     ori: high-copy-number ColE1/pMB1/pBR322/pUC origin of replication
   4717..5577    -  CDS            AmpR: β-lactamase; bla; confers resistance to ampicillin, carbenicillin, and related antibiotics
   5578..5682    -  promoter       AmpR promoter: bla
