>Addgene plasmid #176061 | pCDNA4TO R99A CoV-2 nsp1 3xFLAG | depositor full sequence | sequence record 345434 | Author Sequence
GACGGATCGGGAGATCTCCCGATCCCCTATGGTGCACTCTCAGTACAATCTGCTCTGATGCCGCATAGTT
AAGCCAGTATCTGCTCCCTGCTTGTGTGTTGGAGGTCGCTGAGTAGTGCGCGAGCAAAATTTAAGCTACA
ACAAGGCAAGGCTTGACCGACAATTGCATGAAGAATCTGCTTAGGGTTAGGCGTTTTGCGCTGCTTCGCG
ATGTACGGGCCAGATATACGCGTTGACATTGATTATTGACTAGTTATTAATAGTAATCAATTACGGGGTC
ATTAGTTCATAGCCCATATATGGAGTTCCGCGTTACATAACTTACGGTAAATGGCCCGCCTGGCTGACCG
CCCAACGACCCCCGCCCATTGACGTCAATAATGACGTATGTTCCCATAGTAACGCCAATAGGGACTTTCC
ATTGACGTCAATGGGTGGAGTATTTACGGTAAACTGCCCACTTGGCAGTACATCAAGTGTATCATATGCC
AAGTACGCCCCCTATTGACGTCAATGACGGTAAATGGCCCGCCTGGCATTATGCCCAGTACATGACCTTA
TGGGACTTTCCTACTTGGCAGTACATCTACGTATTAGTCATCGCTATTACCATGGTGATGCGGTTTTGGC
AGTACATCAATGGGCGTGGATAGCGGTTTGACTCACGGGGATTTCCAAGTCTCCACCCCATTGACGTCAA
TGGGAGTTTGTTTTGGAACCAAAATCAACGGGACTTTCCAAAATGTCGTAACAACTCCGCCCCATTGACG
CAAATGGGCGGTAGGCGTGTACGGTGGGAGGTCTATATAAGCAGAGCTCTCCCTATCAGTGATAGAGATC
TCCCTATCAGTGATAGAGATCGTCGACGAGCTCGTTTAGTGAACCGTCAGATCGCCTGGAGACGCCATCC
ACGCTGTTTTGACCTCCATAGAAGACACCGGGACCGATCCAGCCTCCGGACTCTAGCGTTTAAACTTAAG
CTTGGTACCGAGCTCGGATCCACTAGTCCAGTGTGGTGGAATTCTGCAGATATCCAGCACAGTGGCGGCC
ATGGAGAGCCTTGTCCCTGGTTTCAACGAGAAAACACACGTCCAACTCAGTTTGCCTGTTTTACAGGTTC
GCGACGTGCTCGTACGTGGCTTTGGAGACTCCGTGGAGGAGGTCTTATCAGAGGCACGTCAACATCTTAA
AGATGGCACTTGTGGCTTAGTAGAAGTTGAAAAAGGCGTTTTGCCTCAACTTGAACAGCCCTATGTGTTC
ATCAAACGTTCGGATGCTCGAACTGCACCTCATGGTCATGTTATGGTTGAGCTGGTAGCAGAACTCGAAG
GCATTCAGTACGGTGCAAGTGGTGAGACACTTGGTGTCCTTGTCCCTCATGTGGGCGAAATACCAGTGGC
TTACCGCAAGGTTCTTCTTCGTAAGAACGGTAATAAAGGAGCTGGTGGCCATAGTTACGGCGCCGATCTA
AAGTCATTTGACTTAGGCGACGAGCTTGGCACTGATCCTTATGAAGATTTTCAAGAAAACTGGAACACTA
AACATAGCAGTGGTGTTACCCGTGAACTCATGCGTGAGCTTAACGGAGGGGGGCCGCTCGAGGGAGGCGG
TGGAGCCGACTACAAGGACCACGACGGCGACTACAAGGACCACGACATCGACTACAAGGACGACGACGAC
AAGGGGCCCGTTTAAACCCGCTGATCAGCCTCGACTGTGCCTTCTAGTTGCCAGCCATCTGTTGTTTGCC
CCTCCCCCGTGCCTTCCTTGACCCTGGAAGGTGCCACTCCCACTGTCCTTTCCTAATAAAATGAGGAAAT
TGCATCGCATTGTCTGAGTAGGTGTCATTCTATTCTGGGGGGTGGGGTGGGGCAGGACAGCAAGGGGGAG
GATTGGGAAGACAATAGCAGGCATGCTGGGGATGCGGTGGGCTCTATGGCTTCTGAGGCGGAAAGAACCA
GCTGGGGCTCTAGGGGGTATCCCC
[124 nt withheld, positions 1985-2108]
C
[91 nt withheld, positions 2110-2200]
A
[49 nt withheld, positions 2202-2250]
CCTTTGACGTTGGAGTCCACGTTCTTT
[37 nt withheld, positions 2278-2314]
ACCCTATCTCGGTCTATTCTTTTGATTTATAAGGGATTTTGCCGATTTCGGCCTATTGGTTAAAAAATGA
GCTGATTTAACAAAAATTTAACGCGAATTAATTCTGTGGAATGTGTGTCAGTTAGGGTGTGGAAAGTCCC
CAGGCTCCCCAGCAGGCAGAAGTATGCAAAGCATGCATCTCAATTAGTCAGCAACCAGGTGTGGAAAGTC
CCCAGGCTCCCCAGCAGGCAGAAGTATGCAAAGCATGCATCTCAATTAGTCAGCAACCATAGTCCCGCCC
CTAACTCCGCCCATCCCGCCCCTAACTCCGCCCAGTTCCGCCCATTCTCCGCCCCATGGCTGACTAATTT
TTTTTATTTATGCAGAGGCCGAGGCCGCCTCTGCCTCTGAGCTATTCCAGAAGTAGTGAGGAGGCTTTTT
TGGAGGCCTAGGCTTTTGCAAAAAGCTCCCGGGAGCTTGTATATCCATTTTCGGATCTGATCAGCACGTG
TTGACAATTAATCATCGGCATAGTATATCGGCATAGTATAATACGACAAGGTGAGGAACTAAACCATGGC
CAAGTTGACCAGTGCCGTTCCGGTGCTCACCGCGCGCGACGTCGCCGGAGCGGTCGAGTTCTGGACCGAC
CGGCTCGGGTTCTCCCGGGACTTCGTGGAGGACGACTTCGCCGGTGTGGTCCGGGACGACGTGACCCTGT
TCATCAGCGCGGTCCAGGACCAGGTGGTGCCGGACAACACCCTGGCCTGGGTGTGGGTGCGCGGCCTGGA
CGAGCTGTACGCCGAGTGGTCGGAGGTCGTGTCCACGAACTTCCGGGACGCCTCCGGGCCGGCCATGACC
GAGATCGGCGAGCAGCCGTGGGGGCGGGAGTTCGCCCTGCGCGACCCGGCCGGCAACTGCGTGCACTTCG
TGGCCGAGGAGCAGGACTGACACGTGCTACGAGATTTCGATTCCACCGCCGCCTTCTATGAAAGGTTGGG
CTTCGGAATCGTTTTCCGGGACGCCGGCTGGATGATCCTCCAGCGCGGGGATCTCATGCTGGAGTTCTTC
GCCCACCCCAACTTGTTTATTGCAGCTTATAATGGTTACAAATAAAGCAATAGCATCACAAATTTCACAA
ATAAAGCATTTTTTTCACTGCATTCTAGTTGTGGTTTGTCCAAACTCATCAATGTATCTTATCATGTCTG
TATACCGTCGACCTCTAGCTAGAGCTTGGCGTAATCATGGTCATAGCTGTTTCCTGTGTGAAATTGTTAT
CCGCTCACAATTCCACACAACATACGAGCCGGAAGCATAAAGTGTAAAGCCTGGGGTGCCTAATGAGTGA
GCTAACTCACATTAATTGCGTTGCGCTCACTGCCCGCTTTCCAGTCGGGAAACCTGTCGTGCCAGCTGCA
TTAATGAATCGGCCAACGCGCGGGGAGAGGCGGTTTGCGTATTGGGCGCTCTTCCGCTTCCTCGCTCACT
GACTCGCTGCGCTCGGTCGTTCGGCTGCGGCGAGCGGTATCAGCTCACTCAAAGGCGGTAATACGGTTAT
CCACAGAATCAGGGGATAACGCAGGAAAGAACATGTGAGCAAAAGGCCAGCAAAAGGCCAGGAACCGTAA
AAAGGCCGCGTTGCTGGCGTTTTTCCATAGGCTCCGCCCCCCTGACGAGCATCACAAAAATCGACGCTCA
AGTCAGAGGTGGCGAAACCCGACAGGACTATAAAGATACCAGGCGTTTCCCCCTGGAAGCTCCCTCGTGC
GCTCTCCTGTTCCGACCCTGCCGCTTACCGGATACCTGTCCGCCTTTCTCCCTTCGGGAAGCGTGGCGCT
TTCTCATAGCTCACGCTGTAGGTATCTCAGTTCGGTGTAGGTCGTTCGCTCCAAGCTGGGCTGTGTGCAC
GAACCCCCCGTTCAGCCCGACCGCTGCGCCTTATCCGGTAACTATCGTCTTGAGTCCAACCCGGTAAGAC
ACGACTTATCGCCACTGGCAGCAGCCACTGGTAACAGGATTAGCAGAGCGAGGTATGTAGGCGGTGCTAC
AGAGTTCTTGAAGTGGTGGCCTAACTACGGCTACACTAGAAGAACAGTATTTGGTATCTGCGCTCTGCTG
AAGCCAGTTACCTTCGGAAAAAGAGTTGGTAGCTCTTGATCCGGCAAACAAACCACCGCTGGTAGCGGTT
TTTTTGTTTGCAAGCAGCAGATTACGCGCAGAAAAAAAGGATCTCAAGAAGATCCTTTGATCTTTTCTAC
GGGGTCTGACGCTCAGTGGAACGAAAACTCACGTTAAGGGATTTTGGTCATGAGATTATCAAAAAGGATC
TTCACCTAGATCCTTTTAAATTAAAAATGAAGTTTTAAATCAATCTAAAGTATATATGAGTAAACTTGGT
CTGACAGTTACCAATGCTTAATCAGTGAGGCACCTATCTCAGCGATCTGTCTATTTCGTTCATCCATAGT
TGCCTGACTCCCCGTCGTGTAGATAACTACGATACGGGAGGGCTTACCATCTGGCCCCAGTGCTGCAATG
ATACCGCGAGACCCACGCTCACCGGCTCCAGATTTATCAGCAATAAACCAGCCAGCCGGAAGGGCCGAGC
GCAGAAGTGGTCCTGCAACTTTATCCGCCTCCATCCAGTCTATTAATTGTTGCCGGGAAGCTAGAGTAAG
TAGTTCGCCAGTTAATAGTTTGCGCAACGTTGTTGCCATTGCTACAGGCATCGTGGTGTCACGCTCGTCG
TTTGGTATGGCTTCATTCAGCTCCGGTTCCCAACGATCAAGGCGAGTTACATGATCCCCCATGTTGTGCA
AAAAAGCGGTTAGCTCCTTCGGTCCTCCGATCGTTGTCAGAAGTAAGTTGGCCGCAGTGTTATCACTCAT
GGTTATGGCAGCACTGCATAATTCTCTTACTGTCATGCCATCCGTAAGATGCTTTTCTGTGACTGGTGAG
TACTCAACCAAGTCATTCTGAGAATAGTGTATGCGGCGACCGAGTTGCTCTTGCCCGGCGTCAATACGGG
ATAATACCGCGCCACATAGCAGAACTTTAAAAGTGCTCATCATTGGAAAACGTTCTTCGGGGCGAAAACT
CTCAAGGATCTTACCGCTGTTGAGATCCAGTTCGATGTAACCCACTCGTGCACCCAACTGATCTTCAGCA
TCTTTTACTTTCACCAGCGTTTCTGGGTGAGCAAAAACAGGAAGGCAAAATGCCGCAAAAAAGGGAATAA
GGGCGACACGGAAATGTTGAATACTCATACTCTTCCTTTTTCAATATTATTGAAGCATTTATCAGGGTTA
TTGTCTCATGAGCGGATACATATTTGAATGTATTTAGAAAAATAAACAAATAGGGGTTCCGCGCACATTT
CCCCGAAAAGTGCCACCTGACGTC
Features (pLannotate 1.2.2; 24 found; start..end, strand, type, name):
     28..80      -  misc_feature   bom (fragment): basis of mobility region from pBR322
    235..614     +  enhancer       CMV enhancer: human cytomegalovirus immediate early enhancer
    687..704     -  promoter       CMV promoter (fragment): human cytomegalovirus (CMV) immediate early promoter
    767..818     +  promoter       CMVd2 promoter: truncated human cytomegalovirus (CMV) immediate early promoter that yields moderately reduced expression relative to the full-length promoter
    820..839     +  promoter       PLtetO-1 promoter (fragment): modified phage lambda PL promoter with tet operator sites (Lutz and Bujard, 1997)
    841..860     +  promoter       PLtetO-1 promoter (fragment): modified phage lambda PL promoter with tet operator sites (Lutz and Bujard, 1997)
    868..901     +  promoter       TRE3GV promoter (fragment): 3rd-generation Tet-responsive promoter that can be activated by binding of Tet-On® 3G, optimized for retroviral and lentiviral vectors
   1051..1590    +  CDS            R1A_SARS2 (fragment): Experimental evidence at protein level: Swiss-Prot protein existence level 1. [Non-structural protein 10]: Plays a pivotal role in viral transcription by stimulating both nsp14 3'-5' exoribonuclease and nsp16 2'-O-methyltransferase activities. Therefore plays an essential role in viral mRNAs cap methylation. From Severe acute respiratory syndrome coronavirus 2 (2019-nCoV) (SARS-CoV-2).
   1663..1683    +  CDS            FLAG (fragment): FLAG® epitope tag, followed by an enterokinase cleavage site
   1715..1939    +  polyA_signal   bGH poly(A) signal: bovine growth hormone polyadenylation signal
   1943..1964    +  promoter       SV40 promoter (fragment): SV40 enhancer and early promoter
   1985..2413    +  rep_origin     f1 ori (sequence partly withheld): f1 bacteriophage origin of replication; arrow indicates direction of (+) strand synthesis
   2427..2756    +  promoter       SV40 promoter: SV40 enhancer and early promoter
   2804..2851    +  promoter       EM7 promoter: synthetic bacterial promoter&nbsp
   2870..3244    +  CDS            BleoR: antibiotic-binding protein; Sh ble from Streptoalloteichus hindustanus; confers resistance to bleomycin, phleomycin, and Zeocin™
   3254..3379    +  CDS            ble (fragment): BLE_KLEPN - Experimental evidence at protein level: Swiss-Prot protein existence level 1. Binding protein with a strong affinity to the bleomycin family of antibiotics. Binds to CL990; an antimitotic-antibiotic compound. From Klebsiella pneumoniae.
   3374..3495    +  polyA_signal   SV40 poly(A) signal: SV40 polyadenylation signal
   3568..3584    -  protein_bind   lac operator: The lac repressor binds to the lac operator to inhibit transcription in E. coli. This inhibition can be relieved by adding lactose or isopropyl-β-D-thiogalactopyranoside (IPTG). lac repressor encoded by lacI
   3592..3622    -  promoter       lac promoter: promoter for the E. coli lac operon
   3637..3658    -  protein_bind   CAP binding site: CAP binding activates transcription in the presence of cAMP. E. coli catabolite activator protein
   3671..3763    -  CDS            lacI (fragment): lac repressor; lacI; The lac repressor binds to the lac operator to inhibit transcription in E. coli. This inhibition can be relieved by adding lactose or isopropyl-β-D-thiogalactopyranoside (IPTG).
   3946..4531    -  rep_origin     ori: high-copy-number ColE1/pMB1/pBR322/pUC origin of replication
   4702..5562    -  CDS            AmpR: β-lactamase; bla; confers resistance to ampicillin, carbenicillin, and related antibiotics
   5563..5667    -  promoter       AmpR promoter: bla
