[The description below was written by a language model from this plasmid's Addgene catalogue record and pLannotate feature annotations shown in this document.]
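Description:
pCDNA4TO R99A CoV-2 nsp1 3xFLAG is a mammalian expression plasmid built on the pCDNA4TO backbone that produces the SARS-CoV-2 non-structural protein 1 (nsp1) carrying the R99A substitution, described in the record as an N-terminal domain mutant. It is maintained in E. coli as a high-copy plasmid through a ColE1/pUC-type origin with ampicillin resistance (AmpR), and also carries an f1 origin. For selection in mammalian cells it has a bleomycin/Zeocin resistance gene (Sh ble) driven by the SV40 early promoter, with an EM7 bacterial promoter just upstream and an SV40 polyadenylation signal downstream.

The expression cassette consists of the CMV immediate early enhancer and promoter followed by two short tet operator matches, consistent with a tetracycline-operator-controlled CMV promoter: transcription would be constitutive in ordinary cells and repressible, then tetracycline- or doxycycline-inducible, in cells expressing the Tet repressor. Downstream lies a 540 bp coding segment matching the start of the SARS-CoV-2 replicase polyprotein. The automated annotation text mentions nsp10, but that is generic polyprotein wording, and the segment's size fits nsp1. The ORF is fused at its C terminus to a 3xFLAG tag supplied by the backbone, of which the annotation detects only a single FLAG fragment, and it ends at the bGH polyadenylation signal. The catalogue's "total vector size" of 540 bp evidently reflects the insert length, as both sequence records are about 5.7 kb and have essentially the same feature layout.

The construct is used to express epitope-tagged mutant nsp1 in mammalian cells, for studying how the nsp1 N-terminal domain contributes to suppression of host gene expression and preservation of viral gene expression.
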