Addgene plasmid #176061: pCDNA4TO R99A CoV-2 nsp1 3xFLAG
Purpose: Expresses R99A CoV2 nsp1 in mammalian cells. This contains a C-terminal 3xFLAG fusion to nsp1.
Depositing lab: Britt Glaunsinger. Depositing organization: University of California, Berkeley. Publication: The N-terminal domain of SARS-CoV-2 nsp1 plays key roles in suppression of cellular gene expression and preservation of viral gene expression. Mendez AS, Ly M, Gonzalez-Sanchez AM, Hartenian E, Ingolia NT, Cate JH, Glaunsinger BA. Cell Rep. 2021 Oct 19;37(3):109841. doi: 10.1016/j.celrep.2021.109841. Epub 2021 Sep 30. PubMed 34624207.
Backbone
  Vector backbone: pCDNA4TO
  Backbone size w/o insert (bp): 5163
  Total vector size (bp): 540
  Vector type: Mammalian Expression
  Selectable markers: Bleomycin
Growth in bacteria
  Bacterial resistance: Ampicillin, 100 μg/mL
  Growth temperature: 37°C
  Growth strain: DH5alpha
  Copy number: High Copy
Gene/Insert
  Gene/Insert name: CoV-2 nsp1 (alt name: R99A N-terminal mutant)
  Species: SARS-CoV-2
  Entrez Gene: ORF1ab (a.k.a. GU280_gp01)
  Promoter: CMV
  Tag / fusion protein: 3xFLAG (C terminal on backbone)
  Cloning method: Unknown
  Sequencing primers: 5′ CMV forward; 3′ BGH reverse
Terms and licenses: Academic/Nonprofit Terms; Industry Terms: Not Available to Industry
How to cite: pCDNA4TO R99A CoV-2 nsp1 3xFLAG was a gift from Britt Glaunsinger (Addgene plasmid # 176061 ; http://n2t.net/addgene:176061 ; RRID:Addgene_176061)
